Addgene plasmid #42337: pX261-U6-DR-hEmx1-DR-Cbh-NLS-hSpCas9-NLS-H1-shorttracr-PGK-puro
Purpose: Dual expression plasmid of human codon-optimized SpCas9 and a gRNA to the human Emx1 locus, can be used to test SpCas9 cleavage in cell lines of choice.
Depositing lab: Feng Zhang. Depositing organization: Broad Institute. Publication: Multiplex Genome Engineering Using CRISPR/Cas Systems. Cong L, Ran FA, Cox D, Lin S, Barretto R, Habib N, Hsu PD, Wu X, Jiang W, Marraffini LA, Zhang F. Science. 2013 Jan 3. 10.1126/science.1231143 PubMed 23287718.
Backbone
  Vector backbone: pUC ori vector
  Vector type: Mammalian Expression, CRISPR
  Selectable markers: Puromycin
Growth in bacteria
  Bacterial resistance: Ampicillin, 100 μg/mL
  Growth temperature: 37°C
  Growth strain: Stbl3
  Copy number: High Copy
Gene/Insert
  Gene/Insert name: humanized S. pyogenes Cas9 (alt names: SpCas9; hSpCas9)
  Insert size (bp): 4272
  Tag / fusion protein: 3xFLAG (N terminal on insert)
Terms and licenses: Academic/Nonprofit Terms; Industry Terms: Not Available to Industry
Depositor comments: Note, Addgene's quality control sequencing has found discrepancies with the depositor's full sequence. The depositing lab is aware of these discrepancies, and they are not thought to affect plasmid function. For more information on Zhang Lab CRISPR Plasmids please refer to: http://www.addgene.org/crispr/zhang/
How to cite: pX261-U6-DR-hEmx1-DR-Cbh-NLS-hSpCas9-NLS-H1-shorttracr-PGK-puro was a gift from Feng Zhang (Addgene plasmid # 42337 ; http://n2t.net/addgene:42337 ; RRID:Addgene_42337)
