[The description below was written by a language model from this plasmid's Addgene catalogue record and pLannotate feature annotations shown in this document.]
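Description:
pX261-U6-DR-hEmx1-DR-Cbh-NLS-hSpCas9-NLS-H1-shorttracr-PGK-puro is a 10,254 bp mammalian expression CRISPR plasmid on a pUC-origin backbone. It is maintained at high copy in bacteria through the ColE1/pUC ori and selected with ampicillin via the bla gene. An M13 phage origin is also annotated. For mammalian cells, a mouse PGK promoter drives the puromycin N-acetyltransferase gene, followed by a PGK polyadenylation signal, so transfected cells can be enriched with puromycin.

The plasmid carries all three components of the native-style Streptococcus pyogenes CRISPR/Cas9 system as separate transcription units. A human U6 RNA polymerase III promoter drives a minimal CRISPR array made of two direct repeats. According to the construct name and stated purpose, these repeats flank a spacer targeting the human EMX1 locus, and the resulting pre-crRNA is processed into the mature guide. A human H1 promoter expresses a short form of the tracrRNA, which pairs with the repeat-derived part of the crRNA. Human codon-optimized SpCas9 (4272 bp insert) is transcribed from the Cbh hybrid promoter, which combines the CMV enhancer, the chicken β-actin promoter and a hybrid CBA/MVM intron, and it is terminated by a bGH poly(A) signal. The protein carries an N-terminal 3xFLAG tag and, per the name, nuclear localization signals at both ends.

The feature table also lists a single loxP site and short mAmetrine, bom and rop fragments, which are probably cloning remnants or annotation artefacts. The plasmid is intended as a ready-made test or positive control for SpCas9 cleavage in a chosen human cell line. The record notes sequencing discrepancies from the depositor's sequence that are not thought to affect function.
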