Features (pLannotate 1.2.2; 23 found; start..end, strand, type, name):
      1..241     +  promoter       U6 promoter: RNA polymerase III promoter for human U6 snRNA
    252..287     +  repeat_region  DR: direct repeat for the Streptococcus pyogenes CRISPR/Cas system
    318..353     +  repeat_region  DR: direct repeat for the Streptococcus pyogenes CRISPR/Cas system
    404..707     +  enhancer       CMV enhancer: human cytomegalovirus immediate early enhancer
    709..986     +  promoter       chicken β-actin promoter: No description available
    987..1215    +  intron         hybrid intron: hybrid between chicken β-actin (CBA) and minute virus of mice (MMV) introns (Gray et al., 2011)
   1353..3068    +  CDS            Cas9(N): N-terminal portion of Streptococcus pyogenes Cas9 (Zetsche et al., 2015)
   2955..5453    +  CDS            Cas9(C): C-terminal portion of Streptococcus pyogenes Cas9 (Zetsche et al., 2015)
   5535..5646    +  polyA_signal   bGH poly(A) signal: bovine growth hormone polyadenylation signal
   5756..5970    +  promoter       H1 promoter: human H1 RNA promoter
   5981..6059    +  misc_RNA       tracrRNA: trans-activating CRISPR RNA for the Streptococcus pyogenes CRISPR/Cas9 system
   6044..6196    +  CDS            mAmetrine (fragment): mAmetrine is a basic (constitutively fluorescent) long stokes shift fluorescent protein published in 2008, derived from Aequorea victoria. It is reported to be a very rapidly-maturing monomer with moderate acid sensitivity.
   6230..6263    -  protein_bind   loxP: Cre-mediated recombination occurs in the 8-bp core sequence (GCATACAT). Cre recombinase
   6324..6820    +  promoter       PGK promoter: mouse phosphoglycerate kinase 1 promoter
   6860..7459    +  CDS            PuroR: puromycin N-acetyltransferase; pac from Streptomyces alboniger; confers resistance to puromycin
   7537..7657    +  polyA_signal   PGK poly(A) signal (fragment): mouse phosphoglycerate kinase 1 polyadenylation signal
   7662..7713    -  misc_feature   bom (fragment): basis of mobility region from pBR322
   7732..8112    +  rep_origin     M13 ori (sequence partly withheld): M13 bacteriophage origin of replication; arrow indicates direction of (+) strand synthesis
   8188..8237    -  misc_feature   bom (fragment): basis of mobility region from pBR322
   8339..8374    -  CDS            rop (fragment): Rop protein, which maintains plasmids at low copy number; rop
   8469..8573    +  promoter       AmpR promoter: bla
   8574..9434    +  CDS            AmpR: β-lactamase; bla; confers resistance to ampicillin, carbenicillin, and related antibiotics
   9605..10193   +  rep_origin     ori: high-copy-number ColE1/pMB1/pBR322/pUC origin of replication
>Addgene plasmid #42337 | pX261-U6-DR-hEmx1-DR-Cbh-NLS-hSpCas9-NLS-H1-shorttracr-PGK-puro | depositor full sequence | sequence record 57166 | pX261-U6-DR-hEmx1-DR-Cbh-NLS-hSpCas9-NLS-H1-shorttracr-PGK-puro sequence 10254 bps
GAGGGCCTATTTCCCATGATTCCTTCATATTTGCATATACGATACAAGGCTGTTAGAGAGATAATTGGAA
TTAATTTGACTGTAAACACAAAGATATTAGTACAAAATACGTGACGTAGAAAGTAATAATTTCTTGGGTA
GTTTGCAGTTTTAAAATTATGTTTTAAAATGGACTATCATATGCTTACCGTAACTTGAAAGTATTTCGAT
TTCTTGGCTTTATATATCTTGTGGAAAGGACGAAACACCGGGTTTTAGAGCTATGCTGTTTTGAATGGTC
CCAAAACGGAAGGGCCTGAGTCCGAGCAGAAGAAGAAGTTTTAGAGCTATGCTGTTTTGAATGGTCCCAA
AACTTTTTCTAGCGCGTGCGCCAATTCTGCAGACAAATGGCTCTAGAGGTACCCGTTACATAACTTACGG
TAAATGGCCCGCCTGGCTGACCGCCCAACGACCCCCGCCCATTGACGTCAATAATGACGTATGTTCCCAT
AGTAACGCCAATAGGGACTTTCCATTGACGTCAATGGGTGGAGTATTTACGGTAAACTGCCCACTTGGCA
GTACATCAAGTGTATCATATGCCAAGTACGCCCCCTATTGACGTCAATGACGGTAAATGGCCCGCCTGGC
ATTATGCCCAGTACATGACCTTATGGGACTTTCCTACTTGGCAGTACATCTACGTATTAGTCATCGCTAT
TACCATGGTCGAGGTGAGCCCCACGTTCTGCTTCACTCTCCCCATCTCCCCCCCCTCCCCACCCCCAATT
TTGTATTTATTTATTTTTTAATTATTTTGTGCAGCGATGGGGGCGGGGGGGGGGGGGGGGCGCGCGCCAG
GCGGGGCGGGGCGGGGCGAGGGGCGGGGCGGGGCGAGGCGGAGAGGTGCGGCGGCAGCCAATCAGAGCGG
CGCGCTCCGAAAGTTTCCTTTTATGGCGAGGCGGCGGCGGCGGCGGCCCTATAAAAAGCGAAGCGCGCGG
CGGGCGGGAGTCGCTGCGACGCTGCCTTCGCCCCGTGCCCCGCTCCGCCGCCGCCTCGCGCCGCCCGCCC
CGGCTCTGACTGACCGCGTTACTCCCACAGGTGAGCGGGCGGGACGGCCCTTCTCCTCCGGGCTGTAATT
AGCTGAGCAAGAGGTAAGGGTTTAAGGGATGGTTGGTTGGTGGGGTATTAATGTTTAATTACCTGGAGCA
CCTGCCTGAAATCACTTTTTTTCAGGTTGGACCGGTGCCACCATGGACTATAAGGACCACGACGGAGACT
ACAAGGATCATGATATTGATTACAAAGACGATGACGATAAGATGGCCCCAAAGAAGAAGCGGAAGGTCGG
TATCCACGGAGTCCCAGCAGCCGACAAGAAGTACAGCATCGGCCTGGACATCGGCACCAACTCTGTGGGC
TGGGCCGTGATCACCGACGAGTACAAGGTGCCCAGCAAGAAATTCAAGGTGCTGGGCAACACCGACCGGC
ACAGCATCAAGAAGAACCTGATCGGAGCCCTGCTGTTCGACAGCGGCGAAACAGCCGAGGCCACCCGGCT
GAAGAGAACCGCCAGAAGAAGATACACCAGACGGAAGAACCGGATCTGCTATCTGCAAGAGATCTTCAGC
AACGAGATGGCCAAGGTGGACGACAGCTTCTTCCACAGACTGGAAGAGTCCTTCCTGGTGGAAGAGGATA
AGAAGCACGAGCGGCACCCCATCTTCGGCAACATCGTGGACGAGGTGGCCTACCACGAGAAGTACCCCAC
CATCTACCACCTGAGAAAGAAACTGGTGGACAGCACCGACAAGGCCGACCTGCGGCTGATCTATCTGGCC
CTGGCCCACATGATCAAGTTCCGGGGCCACTTCCTGATCGAGGGCGACCTGAACCCCGACAACAGCGACG
TGGACAAGCTGTTCATCCAGCTGGTGCAGACCTACAACCAGCTGTTCGAGGAAAACCCCATCAACGCCAG
CGGCGTGGACGCCAAGGCCATCCTGTCTGCCAGACTGAGCAAGAGCAGACGGCTGGAAAATCTGATCGCC
CAGCTGCCCGGCGAGAAGAAGAATGGCCTGTTCGGCAACCTGATTGCCCTGAGCCTGGGCCTGACCCCCA
ACTTCAAGAGCAACTTCGACCTGGCCGAGGATGCCAAACTGCAGCTGAGCAAGGACACCTACGACGACGA
CCTGGACAACCTGCTGGCCCAGATCGGCGACCAGTACGCCGACCTGTTTCTGGCCGCCAAGAACCTGTCC
GACGCCATCCTGCTGAGCGACATCCTGAGAGTGAACACCGAGATCACCAAGGCCCCCCTGAGCGCCTCTA
TGATCAAGAGATACGACGAGCACCACCAGGACCTGACCCTGCTGAAAGCTCTCGTGCGGCAGCAGCTGCC
TGAGAAGTACAAAGAGATTTTCTTCGACCAGAGCAAGAACGGCTACGCCGGCTACATTGACGGCGGAGCC
AGCCAGGAAGAGTTCTACAAGTTCATCAAGCCCATCCTGGAAAAGATGGACGGCACCGAGGAACTGCTCG
TGAAGCTGAACAGAGAGGACCTGCTGCGGAAGCAGCGGACCTTCGACAACGGCAGCATCCCCCACCAGAT
CCACCTGGGAGAGCTGCACGCCATTCTGCGGCGGCAGGAAGATTTTTACCCATTCCTGAAGGACAACCGG
GAAAAGATCGAGAAGATCCTGACCTTCCGCATCCCCTACTACGTGGGCCCTCTGGCCAGGGGAAACAGCA
GATTCGCCTGGATGACCAGAAAGAGCGAGGAAACCATCACCCCCTGGAACTTCGAGGAAGTGGTGGACAA
GGGCGCTTCCGCCCAGAGCTTCATCGAGCGGATGACCAACTTCGATAAGAACCTGCCCAACGAGAAGGTG
CTGCCCAAGCACAGCCTGCTGTACGAGTACTTCACCGTGTATAACGAGCTGACCAAAGTGAAATACGTGA
CCGAGGGAATGAGAAAGCCCGCCTTCCTGAGCGGCGAGCAGAAAAAGGCCATCGTGGACCTGCTGTTCAA
GACCAACCGGAAAGTGACCGTGAAGCAGCTGAAAGAGGACTACTTCAAGAAAATCGAGTGCTTCGACTCC
GTGGAAATCTCCGGCGTGGAAGATCGGTTCAACGCCTCCCTGGGCACATACCACGATCTGCTGAAAATTA
TCAAGGACAAGGACTTCCTGGACAATGAGGAAAACGAGGACATTCTGGAAGATATCGTGCTGACCCTGAC
ACTGTTTGAGGACAGAGAGATGATCGAGGAACGGCTGAAAACCTATGCCCACCTGTTCGACGACAAAGTG
ATGAAGCAGCTGAAGCGGCGGAGATACACCGGCTGGGGCAGGCTGAGCCGGAAGCTGATCAACGGCATCC
GGGACAAGCAGTCCGGCAAGACAATCCTGGATTTCCTGAAGTCCGACGGCTTCGCCAACAGAAACTTCAT
GCAGCTGATCCACGACGACAGCCTGACCTTTAAAGAGGACATCCAGAAAGCCCAGGTGTCCGGCCAGGGC
GATAGCCTGCACGAGCACATTGCCAATCTGGCCGGCAGCCCCGCCATTAAGAAGGGCATCCTGCAGACAG
TGAAGGTGGTGGACGAGCTCGTGAAAGTGATGGGCCGGCACAAGCCCGAGAACATCGTGATCGAAATGGC
CAGAGAGAACCAGACCACCCAGAAGGGACAGAAGAACAGCCGCGAGAGAATGAAGCGGATCGAAGAGGGC
ATCAAAGAGCTGGGCAGCCAGATCCTGAAAGAACACCCCGTGGAAAACACCCAGCTGCAGAACGAGAAGC
TGTACCTGTACTACCTGCAGAATGGGCGGGATATGTACGTGGACCAGGAACTGGACATCAACCGGCTGTC
CGACTACGATGTGGACCATATCGTGCCTCAGAGCTTTCTGAAGGACGACTCCATCGACAACAAGGTGCTG
ACCAGAAGCGACAAGAACCGGGGCAAGAGCGACAACGTGCCCTCCGAAGAGGTCGTGAAGAAGATGAAGA
ACTACTGGCGGCAGCTGCTGAACGCCAAGCTGATTACCCAGAGAAAGTTCGACAATCTGACCAAGGCCGA
GAGAGGCGGCCTGAGCGAACTGGATAAGGCCGGCTTCATCAAGAGACAGCTGGTGGAAACCCGGCAGATC
ACAAAGCACGTGGCACAGATCCTGGACTCCCGGATGAACACTAAGTACGACGAGAATGACAAGCTGATCC
GGGAAGTGAAAGTGATCACCCTGAAGTCCAAGCTGGTGTCCGATTTCCGGAAGGATTTCCAGTTTTACAA
AGTGCGCGAGATCAACAACTACCACCACGCCCACGACGCCTACCTGAACGCCGTCGTGGGAACCGCCCTG
ATCAAAAAGTACCCTAAGCTGGAAAGCGAGTTCGTGTACGGCGACTACAAGGTGTACGACGTGCGGAAGA
TGATCGCCAAGAGCGAGCAGGAAATCGGCAAGGCTACCGCCAAGTACTTCTTCTACAGCAACATCATGAA
CTTTTTCAAGACCGAGATTACCCTGGCCAACGGCGAGATCCGGAAGCGGCCTCTGATCGAGACAAACGGC
GAAACCGGGGAGATCGTGTGGGATAAGGGCCGGGATTTTGCCACCGTGCGGAAAGTGCTGAGCATGCCCC
AAGTGAATATCGTGAAAAAGACCGAGGTGCAGACAGGCGGCTTCAGCAAAGAGTCTATCCTGCCCAAGAG
GAACAGCGATAAGCTGATCGCCAGAAAGAAGGACTGGGACCCTAAGAAGTACGGCGGCTTCGACAGCCCC
ACCGTGGCCTATTCTGTGCTGGTGGTGGCCAAAGTGGAAAAGGGCAAGTCCAAGAAACTGAAGAGTGTGA
AAGAGCTGCTGGGGATCACCATCATGGAAAGAAGCAGCTTCGAGAAGAATCCCATCGACTTTCTGGAAGC
CAAGGGCTACAAAGAAGTGAAAAAGGACCTGATCATCAAGCTGCCTAAGTACTCCCTGTTCGAGCTGGAA
AACGGCCGGAAGAGAATGCTGGCCTCTGCCGGCGAACTGCAGAAGGGAAACGAACTGGCCCTGCCCTCCA
AATATGTGAACTTCCTGTACCTGGCCAGCCACTATGAGAAGCTGAAGGGCTCCCCCGAGGATAATGAGCA
GAAACAGCTGTTTGTGGAACAGCACAAGCACTACCTGGACGAGATCATCGAGCAGATCAGCGAGTTCTCC
AAGAGAGTGATCCTGGCCGACGCTAATCTGGACAAAGTGCTGTCCGCCTACAACAAGCACCGGGATAAGC
CCATCAGAGAGCAGGCCGAGAATATCATCCACCTGTTTACCCTGACCAATCTGGGAGCCCCTGCCGCCTT
CAAGTACTTTGACACCACCATCGACCGGAAGAGGTACACCAGCACCAAAGAGGTGCTGGACGCCACCCTG
ATCCACCAGAGCATCACCGGCCTGTACGAGACACGGATCGACCTGTCTCAGCTGGGAGGCGACAAGCGTC
CTGCTGCTACTAAGAAAGCTGGTCAAGCTAAGAAAAAGAAATAAGAATTCCTAGAGCTCGCTGATCAGCC
TCGACTGTGCCTTCTAGTTGCCAGCCATCTGTTGTTTGCCCCTCCCCCGTGCCTTCCTTGACCCTGGAAG
GTGCCACTCCCACTGTCCTTTCCTAATAAAATGAGGAAATTGCATCGCATTGTCTGAGTAGGTGTCATTC
TATTCTGGGGGGTGGGGTGGGGCAGGACAGCAAGGGGGAGGATTGGGAAGAGAATAGCAGGCATGCTGGG
GAGCGGCCGCAATTCGAACGCTGACGTCATCAACCCGCTCCAAGGAATCGCGGGCCCAGTGTCACTAGGC
GGGAACACCCAGCGCGCGTGCGCCCTGGCAGGAAGATGGCTGTGAGGGACAGGGGAGTGGCGCCCTGCAA
TATTTGCATGTCGCTATGTGTTCTGGGAAATCACCATAAACGTGAAATGTCTTTGGATTTGGGAATCTTA
TAAGTTCTGTATGAGACCACAGATCTAGTTGGAACCATTCAAAACAGCATAGCAAGTTAAAATAAGGCTA
GTCCGTTATCAACTTGAAAAAGTGGCACCGAGTCGGTGCTTTTTGGCGCCGACAACCACTACCTGAGCAC
CCAGTCCGCCCTGAGCAAAGACCCCAACGAGAAGCGCGATCACATGGTCCTGCTGGAGTTCGTGACCGCC
GCCGGGATCACTCTCGGCATGGACGAGCTGTACAAGTAAGAATTCCGATCATATTCAATAACCCTTAATA
TAACTTCGTATAATGTATGCTATACGAAGTTATTAGGTCTGAAGAGGAGTTTACGTCCAGCCAAGCTTAG
GATCTCGACCTCGAAATTCTACCGGGTAGGGGAGGCGCTTTTCCCAAGGCAGTCTGGAGCATGCGCTTTA
GCAGCCCCGCTGGCACTTGGCGCTACACAAGTGGCCTCTGGCCTCGCACACATTCCACATCCACCGGTAG
CGCCAACCGGCTCCGTTCTTTGGTGGCCCCTTCGCGCCACCTTCTACTCCTCCCCTAGTCAGGAAGTTCC
CCCCCGCCCCGCAGCTCGCGTCGTGCAGGACGTGACAAATGGAAGTAGCACGTCTCACTAGTCTCGTGCA
GATGGACAGCACCGCTGAGCAATGGAAGCGGGTAGGCCTTTGGGGCAGCGGCCAATAGCAGCTTTGCTCC
TTCGCTTTCTGGGCTCAGCAGCTGGGAAGGGTGGGTCCGGGGGCGGGCTCAGGGGCGGGCTCAGGGGCGG
GGCGGGCGCCCGAAGGTCCTCCGGAGGCCCGGCATTCTGCACGCTTCAAAAGCGCACGTCTGCCGCGCTG
TTCTCCTCTTCCTCATCTCCGGGCCTTTCGACCTGCATCCATCTAGATCTCGAGCAGCTGAAGCTTACCA
TGACCGAGTACAAGCCCACGGTGCGCCTCGCCACCCGCGACGACGTCCCCAGGGCCGTACGCACCCTCGC
CGCCGCGTTCGCCGACTACCCCGCCACGCGCCACACCGTCGATCCGGACCGCCACATCGAGCGGGTCACC
GAGCTGCAAGAACTCTTCCTCACGCGCGTCGGGCTCGACATCGGCAAGGTGTGGGTCGCGGACGACGGCG
CCGCGGTGGCGGTCTGGACCACGCCGGAGAGCGTCGAAGCGGGGGCGGTGTTCGCCGAGATCGGCCCGCG
CATGGCCGAGTTGAGCGGTTCCCGGCTGGCCGCGCAGCAACAGATGGAAGGCCTCCTGGCGCCGCACCGG
CCCAAGGAGCCCGCGTGGTTCCTGGCCACCGTCGGCGTCTCGCCCGACCACCAGGGCAAGGGTCTGGGCA
GCGCCGTCGTGCTCCCCGGAGTGGAGGCGGCCGAGCGCGCCGGGGTGCCCGCCTTCCTGGAGACCTCCGC
GCCCCGCAACCTCCCCTTCTACGAGCGGCTCGGCTTCACCGTCACCGCCGACGTCGAGGTGCCCGAAGGA
CCGCGCACCTGGTGCATGACCCGCAAGCCCGGTGCCTGACGCCCGCCCCACGACCCGCAGCGCCCGACCG
AAAGGAGCGCACGACCCCATGCATCGATGATATCAGATCCCCGGGATGCAGAAATTGATGATCTATTAAA
CAATAAAGATGTCCACTAAAATGGAAGTTTTTCCTGTCATACTTTGTTAAGAAGGGTGAGAACAGAGTAC
CTACATTTTGAATGGAAGGATTGGAGCGGCGCCTGATGCGGTATTTTCTCCTTACGCATCTGTGCGGTAT
TTCACACCGCATA
[142 nt withheld, positions 7714-7855]
C
[141 nt withheld, positions 7857-7997]
CCTTTGACGTTGGAGTCCACGTTCTTT
[37 nt withheld, positions 8025-8061]
ACCCTATCTCGGGCTATTCTTTTGATTTATAAGGGATTTTGCCGATTTCGGCCTATTGGTTAAAAAATGA
GCTGATTTAACAAAAATTTAACGCGAATTTTAACAAAATATTAACGTTTACAATTTTATGGTGCACTCTC
AGTACAATCTGCTCTGATGCCGCATAGTTAAGCCAGCCCCGACACCCGCCAACACCCGCTGACGCGCCCT
GACGGGCTTGTCTGCTCCCGGCATCCGCTTACAGACAAGCTGTGACCGTCTCCGGGAGCTGCATGTGTCA
GAGGTTTTCACCGTCATCACCGAAACGCGCGAGACGAAAGGGCCTCGTGATACGCCTATTTTTATAGGTT
AATGTCATGATAATAATGGTTTCTTAGACGTCAGGTGGCACTTTTCGGGGAAATGTGCGCGGAACCCCTA
TTTGTTTATTTTTCTAAATACATTCAAATATGTATCCGCTCATGAGACAATAACCCTGATAAATGCTTCA
ATAATATTGAAAAAGGAAGAGTATGAGTATTCAACATTTCCGTGTCGCCCTTATTCCCTTTTTTGCGGCA
TTTTGCCTTCCTGTTTTTGCTCACCCAGAAACGCTGGTGAAAGTAAAAGATGCTGAAGATCAGTTGGGTG
CACGAGTGGGTTACATCGAACTGGATCTCAACAGCGGTAAGATCCTTGAGAGTTTTCGCCCCGAAGAACG
TTTTCCAATGATGAGCACTTTTAAAGTTCTGCTATGTGGCGCGGTATTATCCCGTATTGACGCCGGGCAA
GAGCAACTCGGTCGCCGCATACACTATTCTCAGAATGACTTGGTTGAGTACTCACCAGTCACAGAAAAGC
ATCTTACGGATGGCATGACAGTAAGAGAATTATGCAGTGCTGCCATAACCATGAGTGATAACACTGCGGC
CAACTTACTTCTGACAACGATCGGAGGACCGAAGGAGCTAACCGCTTTTTTGCACAACATGGGGGATCAT
GTAACTCGCCTTGATCGTTGGGAACCGGAGCTGAATGAAGCCATACCAAACGACGAGCGTGACACCACGA
TGCCTGTAGCAATGGCAACAACGTTGCGCAAACTATTAACTGGCGAACTACTTACTCTAGCTTCCCGGCA
ACAATTAATAGACTGGATGGAGGCGGATAAAGTTGCAGGACCACTTCTGCGCTCGGCCCTTCCGGCTGGC
TGGTTTATTGCTGATAAATCTGGAGCCGGTGAGCGTGGAAGCCGCGGTATCATTGCAGCACTGGGGCCAG
ATGGTAAGCCCTCCCGTATCGTAGTTATCTACACGACGGGGAGTCAGGCAACTATGGATGAACGAAATAG
ACAGATCGCTGAGATAGGTGCCTCACTGATTAAGCATTGGTAACTGTCAGACCAAGTTTACTCATATATA
CTTTAGATTGATTTAAAACTTCATTTTTAATTTAAAAGGATCTAGGTGAAGATCCTTTTTGATAATCTCA
TGACCAAAATCCCTTAACGTGAGTTTTCGTTCCACTGAGCGTCAGACCCCGTAGAAAAGATCAAAGGATC
TTCTTGAGATCCTTTTTTTCTGCGCGTAATCTGCTGCTTGCAAACAAAAAAACCACCGCTACCAGCGGTG
GTTTGTTTGCCGGATCAAGAGCTACCAACTCTTTTTCCGAAGGTAACTGGCTTCAGCAGAGCGCAGATAC
CAAATACTGTCCTTCTAGTGTAGCCGTAGTTAGGCCACCACTTCAAGAACTCTGTAGCACCGCCTACATA
CCTCGCTCTGCTAATCCTGTTACCAGTGGCTGCTGCCAGTGGCGATAAGTCGTGTCTTACCGGGTTGGAC
TCAAGACGATAGTTACCGGATAAGGCGCAGCGGTCGGGCTGAACGGGGGGTTCGTGCACACAGCCCAGCT
TGGAGCGAACGACCTACACCGAACTGAGATACCTACAGCGTGAGCTATGAGAAAGCGCCACGCTTCCCGA
AGGGAGAAAGGCGGACAGGTATCCGGTAAGCGGCAGGGTCGGAACAGGAGAGCGCACGAGGGAGCTTCCA
GGGGGAAACGCCTGGTATCTTTATAGTCCTGTCGGGTTTCGCCACCTCTGACTTGAGCGTCGATTTTTGT
GATGCTCGTCAGGGGGGCGGAGCCTATGGAAAAACGCCAGCAACGCGGCCTTTTTACGGTTCCTGGCCTT
TTGCTGGCCTTTTGCTCACATGT
