>Addgene plasmid #42337 | pX261-U6-DR-hEmx1-DR-Cbh-NLS-hSpCas9-NLS-H1-shorttracr-PGK-puro | addgene partial sequence | sequence record 64863 | BGH-rev 5'-TAGAAGGCACAGTCGAGG-3'
CTAGGAATTCTTACTTTTTCTTTTTTGCCTGGCCGGCCTTTTTCGTGGCCGCCGGCCTTTTGTCGCCTCC
CAGCTGAGACAGGTCGATCCGTGTCTCGTACAGGCCGGTGATGCTCTGGTGGATCAGGGTGGCGTCCAGC
ACCTCTTTGGTGCTGGTGTACCTCTTCCGGTCGATGGTGGTGTCAAAGTACTTGAAGGCGGCAGGGGCTC
CCAGATTGGTCAGGGTAAACAGGTGGATGATATTCTCGGCCTGCTCTCTGATGGGCTTATCCCGGTGCTT
GTTGTAGGCGGACAGCACTTTGTCCAGATTAGCGTCGGCCAGGATCACTCTCTTGGAGAACTCGCTGATC
TGCTCGATGATCTCGTCCAGGTAGTGCTTGTGCTGTTCCACAAACAGCTGTTTCTGCTCATTATCCTCGG
GGGAGCCCTTCAGCTTCTCATAGTGGCTGGCCAGGTACAGGAAGTTCACATATTTGGAGGGCAGGGCCAG
TTCGTTTCCCTTCTGCAGTTCGCCGGCAGAGGCCAGCATTCTCTTCCGGCCGTTTTCCAGCTCGAACAGG
GAGTACTTAGGCAGCTTGATGATCAGGTCCTTTTTCACTTCTTTGTAGCCCTTGGCTTCCAGAAAGTCGA
TGGGATTCTTCTCGAAGCTGCTTCTTTCCATGATGGTGATCCCCAGCAGCTCTTTCACACTCTTCAGTTT
CTTGGACTTGCCCTTTTCCACTTTGGCCACCACCAGCACAGAATAGGCCACGGTGGGGCTGTCGAAGCCG
CCGTACTTCTTAGGGTCCCAGTCCTTCTTTCTGGCGATCAGCTTATCGCTGTTCCTCTTGGG
