>Addgene plasmid #42337 | pX261-U6-DR-hEmx1-DR-Cbh-NLS-hSpCas9-NLS-H1-shorttracr-PGK-puro | addgene partial sequence | sequence record 64959 | MSCV_C_rev2 5'-ggccagaggccacttgtgtagcgcc-3'
CCAGCGGGGCTGCTAAAGCGCATGCTCCAGACTGCCTTGGGAAAAGCGCCTCCCCTACCCGGTAGAATTT
CGAGGTCGAGATCCTAAGCTTGGCTGGACGTAAACTCCTCTTCAGACCTAATAACTTCGTATAGCATACA
TTATACGAAGTTATATTAAGGGTTATTGAATATGATCGGAATTCTTACTTGTACAGCTCGTCCATGCCGA
GAGTGATCCCGGCGGCGGTCACGAACTCCAGCAGGACCATGTGATCGCGCTTCTCGTTGGGGTCTTTGCT
CAGGGCGGACTGGGTGCTCAGGTAGTGGTTGTCGGCGCCAAAAAGCACCGACTCGGTGCCACTTTTTCAA
GTTGATAACGGACTAGCCTTATTTTAACTTGCTATGCTGTTTTGAATGGTTCCAACTAGATCTGTGGTCT
CATACAGAACTTATAAGATTCCCAAATCCAAAGACATTTCACGTTTATGGTGATTTCCCAGAACACATAG
CGACATGCAAATATTGCAGGGCGCCACTCCCCTGTCCCTCACAGCCATCTTCCTGCCAGGGCGCACGCGC
GCTGGGTGTTCCCGCCTAGTGACACTGGGCCCGCGATTCCTTGGAGCGGGTTGATGACGTCAGCGTTCGA
ATTGCGGCCGCTCCCCAGCATGCCTGCTATTCTCTTCCCAATCCTCCCCCTTGCTGTCCTGCCCCACCCC
ACCCCCCAGAATAGAATGACACCTACTCAGACAATGCGATGCAATTTCCTCATTTTATTAGGAAAGGACA
GTGGGAGTGGCACCTTCCAGGGTCAAGGAAGGCACGGGGGAGGGGCAAACAACAGATGGCTGGCAACTAG
AAGGCACAGTCGAGGCTGATCAGCGAGCTCTAGGAATTCTTACTTTTTCTTTTTTGCCTGGCCGGCCTTT
TTCGTGGCCGCCGGCCTTTTGTCGCCTCCCAGCTGAGACAGGTCGATCCGTGTCTCGTACAGGCCGGTGA
TGCTCTGGTGGATCAGGGTGGCGTCCAGCACCTCTTTGGTGCTGGTGTACCTCTTCC
