>Addgene plasmid #42337 | pX261-U6-DR-hEmx1-DR-Cbh-NLS-hSpCas9-NLS-H1-shorttracr-PGK-puro | addgene partial sequence | sequence record 64960 | pBR322ori-F  5'-GGGAAACGCCTGGTATCTTT-3'
CCACCTCTGACTTGAGCGTCGATTTTTGTGATGCTCGTCAGGGGGGCGGAGCCTATGGAAAAACGCCAGC
AACGCGGCCTTTTTACGGTTCCTGGCCTTTTGCTGGCCTTTTGCTCACATGTGAGGGCCTATTTCCCATG
ATTCCTTCATATTTGCATATACGATACAAGGCTGTTAGAGAGATAATTGGAATTAATTTGACTGTAAACA
CAAAGATATTAGTACAAAATACGTGACGTAGAAAGTAATAATTTCTTGGGTAGTTTGCAGTTTTAAAATT
ATGTTTTAAAATGGACTATCATATGCTTACCGTAACTTGAAAGTATTTCGATTTCTTGGCTTTATATATC
TTGTGGAAAGGACGAAACACCGGGTTTTAGAGCTATGCTGTTTTGAATGGTCCCAAAACGGAAGGGCCTG
AGTCCGAGCAGAAGAAGAAGTTTTAGAGCTATGCTGTTTTGAATGGTCCCAAAACTTTTTCTAGCGCGTG
CGCCAATTCTGCAGACAAATGGCTCTAGAGGTACCCGTTACATAACTTACGGTAAATGGCCCGCCTGGCT
GACCGCCCAACGACCCCCGCCCATTGACGTCAATAGTAACGCCAATAGGGACTTTCCATTGACGTCAATG
GGTGGAGTATTTACGGTAAACTGCCCACTTGGCAGTACATCAAGTGTATCATATGCCAAGTACGCCCCCT
ATTGACGTCAATGACGGTAAATGGCCCGCCTGGCATTGTGCCCAGTACATGACCTTATGGGACTTTCCTA
CTTGGCAGTACATCTACGTATTAGTCATCGCTATTACCATGGTCGAGGTGAGCCCCACGTTCTGCTTCAC
TCTCCCCATCTCCCCCCCCTCCCCACCCCCAATTTTG
