>Addgene plasmid #42337 | pX261-U6-DR-hEmx1-DR-Cbh-NLS-hSpCas9-NLS-H1-shorttracr-PGK-puro | addgene partial sequence | sequence record 64963 | hSpCas9-R1
TCTTCCAGTCTGTGGAAGAAGCTGTCGTCCACCTTGGCCATCTCGTTGCTGAAGATCTCTTGCAGATAGC
AGATCCGGTTCTTCCGTCTGGTGTATCTTCTTCTGGCGGTTCTCTTCAGCCGGGTGGCCTCGGCTGTTTC
GCCGCTGTCGAACAGCAGGGCTCCGATCAGGTTCTTCTTGATGCTGTGCCGGTCGGTGTTGCCCAGCACC
TTGAATTTCTTGCTGGGCACCTTGTACTCGTCGGTGATCACGGCCCAGCCCACAGAGTTGGTGCCGATGT
CCAGGCCGATGCTGTACTTCTTGTCGGCTGCTGGGACTCCGTGGATACCGACCTTCCGCTTCTTCTTTGG
GGCCATCTTATCGTCATCGTCTTTGTAATCAATATCATGATCCTTGTAGTCTCCGTCGTGGTCCTTATAG
TCCATGGTGGCACCGGTCCAACCTGAAAAAAAGTGATTTCAGGCAGGTGCTCCAGGTAATTAAACATTAA
TACCCCACCAACCAACCATCCCTTAAACCCTTACCTCTTGCTCAGCTAATTACAGCCCGGAGGAGAAGGG
CCGTCCCGCCCGCTCACCTGTGGGAGTAACGCGGTCAGTCAGAGCCGGGGCGGGCGGCGCGAGGCGGC
