>Addgene plasmid #42337 | pX261-U6-DR-hEmx1-DR-Cbh-NLS-hSpCas9-NLS-H1-shorttracr-PGK-puro | addgene partial sequence | sequence record 65408 | puro-variant-R 5'-gtgggcttgtactcggtcat-3'
ATCTAGATGGATGCAGGTCGAAAGGCCCGGAGATGAGGAAGAGGAGAACAGCGCGGCAGACGTGCGCTTT
TGAAGCGTGCAGAATGCCGGGCCTCCGGAGGACCTTCGGGCGCCCGCCCCGCCCCTGAGCCCGCCCCTGA
GCCCGCCCCCGGACCCACCCCTTCCCAGCCTCTGAGCCCAGAAAGCGAAGGAGCAAAGCTGCTATTGGCC
GCTGCCCCAAAGGCCTACCCGCTTCCATTGCTCAGCGGTGCTGTCCATCTGCACGAGACTAGTGAGACGT
GCTACTTCCATTTGTCACGTCCTGCACGACGCGAGCTGCGGGGCGGGGGGGAACTTCCTGACTAGGGGAG
GAGTAGAAGGTGGCGCGAAGGGGCCACCAAAGAACGGAGCCGGTTGGCGCCTACCGGTGGATGTGGAATG
TGTGCGAGGCCAGAGGCCACTTGTGTAGCGCCAAGTGCCCAGCGGGGCTGCTAAAGCGCATGCTCCAGAC
TGCCTTGGGAAAAGCGCCTCCCCTACCCGGTAGAATTTCGAGGTCGAGATCCTAAGCTTGGCTGGACGTA
AACTCCTCTTCAGACCTAATAACTTCGTATAGCATACATTATACGAAGTTATATTAAGGGTTATTGAATA
TGATCGGAATTCTTACTTGTACAGCTCGTCCATGCCGAGAGTGATCCCGGCGGCGGTCACGAACTCCAGC
AGGACCATGTGATCGCGCTTCTCGTTGGGGTCTTTGCTCAGGGCGGACTGGGTGCTCAGGTAGTGGTTGT
CGGCGCCAAAAAGCACCGACTCGGTGCCACTTTTTCAAGTTGATAACGGACTAGCCTTATTTTAACTTGC
TATGCTGTTTTGAATGGTTCCAACTAGATCTGTGGTCTCATACAGAACTTATAAGATTCCCAAATCCAAA
GACATTTCACGTTTATGGTGATTTCCCAGAACACATAGCGACATGCAAATATTGCAGGGCGCCACTCCCC
TGTCCCTCACAGCCATCTTCCTGCCAGGG
