>Addgene plasmid #42337 | pX261-U6-DR-hEmx1-DR-Cbh-NLS-hSpCas9-NLS-H1-shorttracr-PGK-puro Sequencing Result | analyzer sequence | sequence record 65403
GTTTAATTACCTGGAGCACCTGCCTGAAATCACTTTTTTTCAGGTTGGACCGGTGCCACCATGGACTATA
AGGACCACGACGGAGACTACAAGGATCATGATATTGATTACAAAGACGATGACGATAAGATGGCCCCAAA
GAAGAAGCGGAAGGTCGGTATCCACGGAGTCCCAGCAGCCGACAAGAAGTACAGCATCGGCCTGGACATC
GGCACCAACTCTGTGGGCTGGGCCGTGATCACCGACGAGTACAAGGTGCCCAGCAAGAAATTCAAGGTGC
TGGGCAACACCGACCGGCACAGCATCAAGAAGAACCTGATCGGAGCCCTGCTGTTCGACAGCGGCGAAAC
AGCCGAGGCCACCCGGCTGAAGAGAACCGCCAGAAGAAGATACACCAGACGGAAGAACCGGATCTGCTAT
CTGCAAGAGATCTTCAGCAACGAGATGGCCAAGGTGGACGACAGCTTCTTCCACAGACTGGAAGAGTCCT
TCCTGGTGGAAGAGGATAAGAAGCACGAGCGGCACCCCATCTTCGGCAACATCGTGGACGAGGTGGCCTA
CCACGAGAAGTACCCCACCATCTACCACCTGAGAAAGAAACTGGTGGACAGCACCGACAAGGCCGACCTG
CGGCTGATCTATCTGGCCCTGGCCCACATGATCAAGTTCCGGGGCCACTTCCTGATCGAGGGCGACCTGA
ACCCCGACAACAGCGACGTGGACAAGCTGTTCATCCAGCTGGTGCAGACCTACAACCAGCTGTTCGAGGA
AAACCCCATCAACGCCAGCGGCGTGGACGCCAAGGCCATCCTGTCTGCCAGACTGAGCAAGAGCAGACGG
CTGGAAAATCTGATCGCCCAGCTGCCCGGCGAGAAGAAGAATGGCCTGTTCGGAAACCTGATTGCCCTGA
GCCTGGGCCTGACCCCCAACTTCAAGAGCAACTTCGACCTGGCCGAGGATGCCAAACTGCAGCTGAGCAA
GGACACCTACGACGACGACCTGGACAACCTGCTGGCCCAGATCGG
